Addgene plasmid #188262: nDHFR173-gs10-NLS-VPR
Purpose: Plasmid ensures constitutive expression of the N-terminal fragment of split DHFR (aa 174-186), fused to the VPR activation domain, a flexible GS linker and the SV40 NLS signal at the C-terminus
Depositing lab: Roman Jerala. Publication: Chemically inducible split protein regulators for mammalian cells. Rihtar E, Lebar T, Lainscek D, Kores K, Lesnik S, Bren U, Jerala R. Nat Chem Biol. 2022 Sep 26. doi: 10.1038/s41589-022-01136-x. PubMed 36163385.
Backbone
  Vector backbone: pcDNA3
  Vector type: Mammalian Expression
Growth in bacteria
  Bacterial resistance: Ampicillin, 100 μg/mL
  Growth temperature: 37°C
  Growth strain: DH5alpha
  Copy number: High Copy
Gene/Insert
  Gene/Insert name: nDHFR173
  Species: H. sapiens (human)
  Entrez Gene: DHFR (a.k.a. DHFR1, DHFRP1, DYR)
  Cloning method: Gibson Cloning
Terms and licenses: Academic/Nonprofit Terms; Industry Terms: Not Available to Industry
How to cite: nDHFR173-gs10-NLS-VPR was a gift from Roman Jerala (Addgene plasmid # 188262 ; http://n2t.net/addgene:188262 ; RRID:Addgene_188262)
