[The description below was written by a language model from this plasmid's Addgene catalogue record and pLannotate feature annotations shown in this document.]
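Description:
nDHFR173-gs10-NLS-VPR is a 7.6 kb mammalian expression plasmid built on the pcDNA3 backbone. It is propagated in E. coli through a high-copy ColE1/pUC-type origin with ampicillin selection (AmpR under its own bla promoter), and it also carries an f1 origin. For mammalian cells, the backbone provides an SV40 early promoter driving the neomycin/kanamycin phosphotransferase gene with an SV40 poly(A) signal, which would allow G418 selection of stable transfectants. Other small annotations (bom, lac promoter/operator, lacI, ble and HIV LTR fragments) appear to be backbone remnants or short partial matches rather than functional parts.

The expression cassette uses the CMV immediate-early enhancer and promoter and ends with the bovine growth hormone polyadenylation signal. Flanking T7 and SP6 promoters come from the vector. The open reading frame begins with a fragment of human dihydrofolate reductase of about 525 nt, which corresponds to roughly the first 173–175 residues. It is followed by the short flexible GS linker indicated in the name, an SV40 large T antigen NLS, and the tripartite VPR activator. VPR is annotated here as a VP16-repeat fragment, a RELA/p65 segment and the Epstein-Barr virus Rta activation domain. The catalogue purpose text gives "aa 174-186" for this N-terminal fragment, which does not fit the annotated length or the construct name and more likely describes the complementary C-terminal piece.

The plasmid constitutively expresses one half of a split DHFR fused to a nuclear-targeted transcriptional activator. It belongs to a set of chemically inducible split-protein regulators for mammalian cells. Ligand-driven reassembly with a partner fragment would presumably bring VPR to a target promoter, although the record does not name the partner or the inducer.
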