Features (pLannotate 1.2.2; 25 found; start..end, strand, type, name):
     54..106     -  misc_feature   bom (fragment): basis of mobility region from pBR322
    261..640     +  enhancer       CMV enhancer: human cytomegalovirus immediate early enhancer
    641..844     +  promoter       CMV promoter: human cytomegalovirus (CMV) immediate early promoter
    840..873     +  LTR            5' LTR (truncated) (fragment): truncated 5' long terminal repeat (LTR) from HIV-1
    889..907     +  promoter       T7 promoter: promoter for bacteriophage T7 RNA polymerase
    976..1500    +  CDS            DHFR (fragment): DYR_HUMAN - Experimental evidence at protein level: Swiss-Prot protein existence level 1. Key enzyme in folate metabolism. Contributes to the de novo mitochondrial thymidylate biosynthesis pathway. Catalyzes an essential reaction for de novo glycine and purine synthesis, and for DNA precursor synthesis. Binds its own mRNA and that of DHFR2. From Homo sapiens (Human).
   1531..1551    +  CDS            SV40 NLS: nuclear localization signal of SV40 (simian virus 40) large T antigen
   1696..1712    +  CDS            VP96 (fragment): 6 tandem repeats of the minimal activation domain of herpes simplex virus VP16 (Cheng et al., 2013)
   1771..2550    +  CDS            RELA (fragment): TF65_HUMAN - Also known as NFKB3. Experimental evidence at protein level: Swiss-Prot protein existence level 1. NF-kappa-B is a pleiotropic transcription factor present in almost all cell types and is the endpoint of a series of signal transduction events that are initiated by a vast array of stimuli related to many biological processes such as inflammation, immunity, differentiation, cell growth, tumorigenesis and apoptosis. NF-kappa-B is a homo- or heterodimeric complex formed by the Rel-like domain- containing proteins RELA/p65, RELB, NFKB1/p105, NFKB1/p50, REL and NFKB2/p52. The heterodime
   2569..3138    +  CDS            Rta AD: transcriptional activation domain from the human herpesvirus 4 (Epstein-Barr virus) replication and transcription activator Rta/BRLF1 (Hardwick et al., 1992; Chavez et al., 2015)
   3175..3193    -  promoter       SP6 promoter: promoter for bacteriophage SP6 RNA polymerase
   3219..3443    +  polyA_signal   bGH poly(A) signal: bovine growth hormone polyadenylation signal
   3447..3468    +  promoter       SV40 promoter (fragment): SV40 enhancer and early promoter
   3489..3917    +  rep_origin     f1 ori (sequence partly withheld): f1 bacteriophage origin of replication; arrow indicates direction of (+) strand synthesis
   3931..4260    +  promoter       SV40 promoter: SV40 enhancer and early promoter
   4327..5118    +  CDS            neo: KKA2_KLEPN - Also known as kan, nptII. Experimental evidence at protein level: Swiss-Prot protein existence level 1. Resistance to kanamycin, neomycin, paromomycin, ribostamycin, butirosin and gentamicin B. From Klebsiella pneumoniae.
   5142..5300    +  CDS            ble (fragment): BLE_KLEPN - Experimental evidence at protein level: Swiss-Prot protein existence level 1. Binding protein with a strong affinity to the bleomycin family of antibiotics. Binds to CL990; an antimitotic-antibiotic compound. From Klebsiella pneumoniae.
   5295..5416    +  polyA_signal   SV40 poly(A) signal: SV40 polyadenylation signal
   5489..5505    -  protein_bind   lac operator: The lac repressor binds to the lac operator to inhibit transcription in E. coli. This inhibition can be relieved by adding lactose or isopropyl-β-D-thiogalactopyranoside (IPTG). lac repressor encoded by lacI
   5513..5543    -  promoter       lac promoter: promoter for the E. coli lac operon
   5558..5579    -  protein_bind   CAP binding site: CAP binding activates transcription in the presence of cAMP. E. coli catabolite activator protein
   5592..5684    -  CDS            lacI (fragment): lac repressor; lacI; The lac repressor binds to the lac operator to inhibit transcription in E. coli. This inhibition can be relieved by adding lactose or isopropyl-β-D-thiogalactopyranoside (IPTG).
   5867..6455    -  rep_origin     ori: high-copy-number ColE1/pMB1/pBR322/pUC origin of replication
   6626..7486    -  CDS            AmpR: β-lactamase; bla; confers resistance to ampicillin, carbenicillin, and related antibiotics
   7487..7591    -  promoter       AmpR promoter: bla
>Addgene plasmid #188262 | nDHFR173-gs10-NLS-VPR | addgene full sequence | sequence record 374570 | Addgene NGS Result
TTCCCCGAAAAGTGCCACCTGACGTCGACGGATCGGGAGATCTCCCGATCCCCTATGGTGCACTCTCAGT
ACAATCTGCTCTGATGCCGCATAGTTAAGCCAGTATCTGCTCCCTGCTTGTGTGTTGGAGGTCGCTGAGT
AGTGCGCGAGCAAAATTTAAGCTACAACAAGGCAAGGCTTGACCGACAATTGCATGAAGAATCTGCTTAG
GGTTAGGCGTTTTGCGCTGCTTCGCGATGTACGGGCCAGATATACGCGTTGACATTGATTATTGACTAGT
TATTAATAGTAATCAATTACGGGGTCATTAGTTCATAGCCCATATATGGAGTTCCGCGTTACATAACTTA
CGGTAAATGGCCCGCCTGGCTGACCGCCCAACGACCCCCGCCCATTGACGTCAATAATGACGTATGTTCC
CATAGTAACGCCAATAGGGACTTTCCATTGACGTCAATGGGTGGAGTATTTACGGTAAACTGCCCACTTG
GCAGTACATCAAGTGTATCATATGCCAAGTACGCCCCCTATTGACGTCAATGACGGTAAATGGCCCGCCT
GGCATTATGCCCAGTACATGACCTTATGGGACTTTCCTACTTGGCAGTACATCTACGTATTAGTCATCGC
TATTACCATGGTGATGCGGTTTTGGCAGTACATCAATGGGCGTGGATAGCGGTTTGACTCACGGGGATTT
CCAAGTCTCCACCCCATTGACGTCAATGGGAGTTTGTTTTGGCACCAAAATCAACGGGACTTTCCAAAAT
GTCGTAACAACTCCGCCCCATTGACGCAAATGGGCGGTAGGCGTGTACGGTGGGAGGTCTATATAAGCAG
AGCTCTCTGGCTAACTAGAGAACCCACTGCTTACTGGCTTATCGAAATTAATACGACTCACTATAGGGAG
ACCCAAGCTTGGTACCGAGCTCGGATCCACTAGTAACGGCCGCCAGTGTGCTGGAATTCGCCACCATGGT
AGGAAGCCTCAATTGCATAGTCGCTGTGAGTCAAAATATGGGAATTGGCAAAAATGGCGATCTCCCTTGG
CCCCCACTGAGAAACGAATTTAGGTATTTTCAACGGATGACCACTACTTCTAGCGTGGAAGGGAAACAGA
ACCTCGTGATAATGGGTAAAAAGACTTGGTTTAGCATTCCGGAAAAAAATCGGCCACTTAAGGGACGAAT
AAATCTTGTCTTGTCAAGGGAATTGAAGGAGCCGCCGCAGGGTGCCCACTTTCTCAGTCGGTCACTGGAC
GATGCGCTGAAGCTGACCGAACAGCCCGAGCTCGCCAACAAGGTGGATATGGTGTGGATAGTCGGCGGTA
GTTCAGTCTACAAAGAAGCTATGAACCATCCGGGGCATTTGAAATTGTTTGTTACGCGCATTATGCAAGA
TTTTGAAAGTGATACCTTTTTCCCGGAGATAGACCTTGAAAAATATAAGTTGCTTCCTGAGTATCCGGGA
GTGCTCTCAGATGTGCAAGAAGAGAAGGGCGGCTCTGGCGGCGGCTCCGGAGGCTCTGATCCAAAAAAGA
AGAGAAAGGTAGAGGCCAGCGGTTCGGGACGGGCTGACGCATTGGACGATTTTGATCTGGATATGCTGGG
AAGTGACGCCCTCGATGATTTTGACCTTGACATGCTTGGTTCGGATGCCCTTGATGACTTTGACCTCGAC
ATGCTCGGCAGTGACGCCCTTGATGATTTCGACCTGGACATGCTGATTAACACTAGTGGCGGCTCTGGCG
GCGGCTCCGGAGGCTCTAGCCAGTACCTGCCCGACACCGACGACCGGCACCGGATCGAGGAAAAGCGGAA
GCGGACCTACGAGACATTCAAGAGCATCATGAAGAAGTCCCCCTTCAGCGGCCCCACCGACCCTAGACCT
CCACCTAGAAGAATCGCCGTGCCCAGCAGATCCAGCGCCAGCGTGCCAAAACCTGCCCCCCAGCCTTACC
CCTTCACCAGCAGCCTGAGCACCATCAACTACGACGAGTTCCCTACCATGGTGTTCCCCAGCGGCCAGAT
CTCTCAGGCCTCTGCTCTGGCTCCAGCCCCTCCTCAGGTGCTGCCTCAGGCTCCTGCTCCTGCACCAGCT
CCAGCCATGGTGTCTGCACTGGCTCAGGCACCAGCACCCGTGCCTGTGCTGGCTCCTGGACCTCCACAGG
CTGTGGCTCCACCAGCCCCTAAACCTACACAGGCCGGCGAGGGCACACTGTCTGAAGCTCTGCTGCAGCT
GCAGTTCGACGACGAGGATCTGGGAGCCCTGCTGGGAAACAGCACCGATCCTGCCGTGTTCACCGACCTG
GCCAGCGTGGACAACAGCGAGTTCCAGCAGCTGCTGAACCAGGGCATCCCTGTGGCCCCTCACACCACCG
AGCCCATGCTGATGGAATACCCCGAGGCCATCACCCGGCTCGTGACAGGCGCTCAGAGGCCTCCTGATCC
AGCTCCTGCCCCTCTGGGAGCACCAGGCCTGCCTAATGGACTGCTGTCTGGCGACGAGGACTTCAGCTCT
ATCGCCGATATGGATTTCTCAGCCTTGCTGGGCTCTGGCAGCGGCAGCCGGGATTCCAGGGAAGGGATGT
TTTTGCCGAAGCCTGAGGCCGGCTCCGCTATTAGTGACGTGTTTGAGGGCCGCGAGGTGTGCCAGCCAAA
ACGAATCCGGCCATTTCATCCTCCAGGAAGTCCATGGGCCAACCGCCCACTCCCCGCCAGCCTCGCACCA
ACACCAACCGGTCCAGTACATGAGCCAGTCGGGTCACTGACCCCGGCACCAGTCCCTCAGCCACTGGACC
CAGCGCCCGCAGTGACTCCCGAGGCCAGTCACCTGTTGGAGGACCCCGATGAAGAGACGAGCCAGGCTGT
CAAAGCCCTTCGGGAGATGGCCGATACTGTGATTCCCCAGAAGGAAGAGGCTGCAATCTGTGGCCAAATG
GACCTTTCCCATCCGCCCCCAAGGGGCCATCTGGATGAGCTGACAACCACACTTGAGTCCATGACCGAGG
ATCTGAACCTGGACTCACCCCTGACCCCGGAATTGAACGAGATTCTGGATACCTTCCTGAACGACGAGTG
CCTCTTGCATGCCATGCATATCAGCACAGGACTGTCCATCTTCGACACATCTCTGTTTGACACATACAGG
TATATCTAATCTAGAGGGCCCTATTCTATAGTGTCACCTAAATGCTAGAGCTCGCTGATCAGCCTCGACT
GTGCCTTCTAGTTGCCAGCCATCTGTTGTTTGCCCCTCCCCCGTGCCTTCCTTGACCCTGGAAGGTGCCA
CTCCCACTGTCCTTTCCTAATAAAATGAGGAAATTGCATCGCATTGTCTGAGTAGGTGTCATTCTATTCT
GGGGGGTGGGGTGGGGCAGGACAGCAAGGGGGAGGATTGGGAAGACAATAGCAGGCATGCTGGGGATGCG
GTGGGCTCTATGGCTTCTGAGGCGGAAAGAACCAGCTGGGGCTCTAGGGGGTATCCCC
[124 nt withheld, positions 3489-3612]
C
[91 nt withheld, positions 3614-3704]
A
[49 nt withheld, positions 3706-3754]
CCTTTGACGTTGGAGTCCACGTTCTTT
[37 nt withheld, positions 3782-3818]
ACCCTATCTCGGTCTATTCTTTTGATTTATAAGGGATTTTGCCGATTTCGGCCTATTGGTTAAAAAATGA
GCTGATTTAACAAAAATTTAACGCGAATTAATTCTGTGGAATGTGTGTCAGTTAGGGTGTGGAAAGTCCC
CAGGCTCCCCAGCAGGCAGAAGTATGCAAAGCATGCATCTCAATTAGTCAGCAACCAGGTGTGGAAAGTC
CCCAGGCTCCCCAGCAGGCAGAAGTATGCAAAGCATGCATCTCAATTAGTCAGCAACCATAGTCCCGCCC
CTAACTCCGCCCATCCCGCCCCTAACTCCGCCCAGTTCCGCCCATTCTCCGCCCCATGGCTGACTAATTT
TTTTTATTTATGCAGAGGCCGAGGCCGCCTCTGCCTCTGAGCTATTCCAGAAGTAGTGAGGAGGCTTTTT
TGGAGGCCTAGGCTTTTGCAAAAAGCTCCCGGGAGCTTGTATATCCATTTTCGGATCTGATCAAGAGACA
GGATGAGGATCGTTTCGCATGATTGAACAAGATGGATTGCACGCAGGTTCTCCGGCCGCTTGGGTGGAGA
GGCTATTCGGCTATGACTGGGCACAACAGACAATCGGCTGCTCTGATGCCGCCGTGTTCCGGCTGTCAGC
GCAGGGGCGCCCGGTTCTTTTTGTCAAGACCGACCTGTCCGGTGCCCTGAATGAACTGCAGGACGAGGCA
GCGCGGCTATCGTGGCTGGCCACGACGGGCGTTCCTTGCGCAGCTGTGCTCGACGTTGTCACTGAAGCGG
GAAGGGACTGGCTGCTATTGGGCGAAGTGCCGGGGCAGGATCTCCTGTCATCTCACCTTGCTCCTGCCGA
GAAAGTATCCATCATGGCTGATGCAATGCGGCGGCTGCATACGCTTGATCCGGCTACCTGCCCATTCGAC
CACCAAGCGAAACATCGCATCGAGCGAGCACGTACTCGGATGGAAGCCGGTCTTGTCGATCAGGATGATC
TGGACGAAGAGCATCAGGGGCTCGCGCCAGCCGAACTGTTCGCCAGGCTCAAGGCGCGCATGCCCGACGG
CGAGGATCTCGTCGTGACCCATGGCGATGCCTGCTTGCCGAATATCATGGTGGAAAATGGCCGCTTTTCT
GGATTCATCGACTGTGGCCGGCTGGGTGTGGCGGACCGCTATCAGGACATAGCGTTGGCTACCCGTGATA
TTGCTGAAGAGCTTGGCGGCGAATGGGCTGACCGCTTCCTCGTGCTTTACGGTATCGCCGCTCCCGATTC
GCAGCGCATCGCCTTCTATCGCCTTCTTGACGAGTTCTTCTGAGCGGGACTCTGGGGTTCGAAATGACCG
ACCAAGCGACGCCCAACCTGCCATCACGAGATTTCGATTCCACCGCCGCCTTCTATGAAAGGTTGGGCTT
CGGAATCGTTTTCCGGGACGCCGGCTGGATGATCCTCCAGCGCGGGGATCTCATGCTGGAGTTCTTCGCC
CACCCCAACTTGTTTATTGCAGCTTATAATGGTTACAAATAAAGCAATAGCATCACAAATTTCACAAATA
AAGCATTTTTTTCACTGCATTCTAGTTGTGGTTTGTCCAAACTCATCAATGTATCTTATCATGTCTGTAT
ACCGTCGACCTCTAGCTAGAGCTTGGCGTAATCATGGTCATAGCTGTTTCCTGTGTGAAATTGTTATCCG
CTCACAATTCCACACAACATACGAGCCGGAAGCATAAAGTGTAAAGCCTGGGGTGCCTAATGAGTGAGCT
AACTCACATTAATTGCGTTGCGCTCACTGCCCGCTTTCCAGTCGGGAAACCTGTCGTGCCAGCTGCATTA
ATGAATCGGCCAACGCGCGGGGAGAGGCGGTTTGCGTATTGGGCGCTCTTCCGCTTCCTCGCTCACTGAC
TCGCTGCGCTCGGTCGTTCGGCTGCGGCGAGCGGTATCAGCTCACTCAAAGGCGGTAATACGGTTATCCA
CAGAATCAGGGGATAACGCAGGAAAGAACATGTGAGCAAAAGGCCAGCAAAAGGCCAGGAACCGTAAAAA
GGCCGCGTTGCTGGCGTTTTTCCATAGGCTCCGCCCCCCTGACGAGCATCACAAAAATCGACGCTCAAGT
CAGAGGTGGCGAAACCCGACAGGACTATAAAGATACCAGGCGTTTCCCCCTGGAAGCTCCCTCGTGCGCT
CTCCTGTTCCGACCCTGCCGCTTACCGGATACCTGTCCGCCTTTCTCCCTTCGGGAAGCGTGGCGCTTTC
TCATAGCTCACGCTGTAGGTATCTCAGTTCGGTGTAGGTCGTTCGCTCCAAGCTGGGCTGTGTGCACGAA
CCCCCCGTTCAGCCCGACCGCTGCGCCTTATCCGGTAACTATCGTCTTGAGTCCAACCCGGTAAGACACG
ACTTATCGCCACTGGCAGCAGCCACTGGTAACAGGATTAGCAGAGCGAGGTATGTAGGCGGTGCTACAGA
GTTCTTGAAGTGGTGGCCTAACTACGGCTACACTAGAAGAACAGTATTTGGTATCTGCGCTCTGCTGAAG
CCAGTTACCTTCGGAAAAAGAGTTGGTAGCTCTTGATCCGGCAAACAAACCACCGCTGGTAGCGGTGGTT
TTTTTGTTTGCAAGCAGCAGATTACGCGCAGAAAAAAAGGATCTCAAGAAGATCCTTTGATCTTTTCTAC
GGGGTCTGACGCTCAGTGGAACGAAAACTCACGTTAAGGGATTTTGGTCATGAGATTATCAAAAAGGATC
TTCACCTAGATCCTTTTAAATTAAAAATGAAGTTTTAAATCAATCTAAAGTATATATGAGTAAACTTGGT
CTGACAGTTACCAATGCTTAATCAGTGAGGCACCTATCTCAGCGATCTGTCTATTTCGTTCATCCATAGT
TGCCTGACTCCCCGTCGTGTAGATAACTACGATACGGGAGGGCTTACCATCTGGCCCCAGTGCTGCAATG
ATACCGCGAGACCCACGCTCACCGGCTCCAGATTTATCAGCAATAAACCAGCCAGCCGGAAGGGCCGAGC
GCAGAAGTGGTCCTGCAACTTTATCCGCCTCCATCCAGTCTATTAATTGTTGCCGGGAAGCTAGAGTAAG
TAGTTCGCCAGTTAATAGTTTGCGCAACGTTGTTGCCATTGCTACAGGCATCGTGGTGTCACGCTCGTCG
TTTGGTATGGCTTCATTCAGCTCCGGTTCCCAACGATCAAGGCGAGTTACATGATCCCCCATGTTGTGCA
AAAAAGCGGTTAGCTCCTTCGGTCCTCCGATCGTTGTCAGAAGTAAGTTGGCCGCAGTGTTATCACTCAT
GGTTATGGCAGCACTGCATAATTCTCTTACTGTCATGCCATCCGTAAGATGCTTTTCTGTGACTGGTGAG
TACTCAACCAAGTCATTCTGAGAATAGTGTATGCGGCGACCGAGTTGCTCTTGCCCGGCGTCAATACGGG
ATAATACCGCGCCACATAGCAGAACTTTAAAAGTGCTCATCATTGGAAAACGTTCTTCGGGGCGAAAACT
CTCAAGGATCTTACCGCTGTTGAGATCCAGTTCGATGTAACCCACTCGTGCACCCAACTGATCTTCAGCA
TCTTTTACTTTCACCAGCGTTTCTGGGTGAGCAAAAACAGGAAGGCAAAATGCCGCAAAAAAGGGAATAA
GGGCGACACGGAAATGTTGAATACTCATACTCTTCCTTTTTCAATATTATTGAAGCATTTATCAGGGTTA
TTGTCTCATGAGCGGATACATATTTGAATGTATTTAGAAAAATAAACAAATAGGGGTTCCGCGCACAT
